>Addgene plasmid #99116 | pAAV-TRE-DIO-tdTomato | addgene full sequence | sequence record 322915 | Addgene NGS Result
CCTGCAGGCAGCTGCGCGCTCGCTCGCTCACTGAGGCCGCCCGGGCGTCGGGCGACCTTTGGTCGCCCGG
CCTCAGTGAGCGAGCGAGCGCGCAGAGAGGGAGTGGCCAACTCCATCACTAGGGGTTCCTGCGGCCGCAC
GCGTATCAAGTGCCACCTGACGTCTCCCTATCAGTGATAGAGAAGTCGACACGTCTCGAGCTCCCTATCA
GTGATAGAGAAGGTACGTCTAGAACGTCTCCCTATCAGTGATAGAGAAGTCGACACGTCTCGAGCTCCCT
ATCAGTGATAGAGAAGGTACGTCTAGAACGTCTCCCTATCAGTGATAGAGAAGTCGACACGTCTCGAGCT
CCCTATCAGTGATAGAGAAGGTACGTCTAGAACGTCTCCCTATCAGTGATAGAGAAGTCGACACGTCTCG
AGCTCCCTATCAGTGATAGAGAAGCTACCCCCTATATAAGCAGAGCTCGTTTAGTGAACCGTCAGATCGC
CTGGAGACGCCATCCACGCTGTTTTGACCTCCATAGAAGACACCGGGACCGATCCAGCCTGGATCCGGTA
CCGGATCCTCTAGAGTCGACTCCGGAATAACTTCGTATAGGATACTTTATACGAAGTTATGCAGAATGGT
AGCTGGATTGTAGCTGCTATTAGCAATATGAAACCTCTTAATAACTTCGTATAGCATACATTATACGAAG
TTATGGCGCGCCTTACTTGTACAGCTCGTCCATGCCGTACAGGAACAGGTGGTGGCGGCCCTCGGAGCGC
TCGTACTGTTCCACGATGGTGTAGTCCTCGTTGTGGGAGGTGATGTCCAGCTTGGTGTCCACGTAGTAGT
AGCCGGGCAGTTGCACGGGCTTCTTGGCCATGTAGATGGTCTTGAACTCCACCAGGTAGTGGCCGCCGTC
CTTCAGCTTCAGGGCCTGGTGGATCTCGCCCTTCAGCACGCCGTCGCGGGGGTACAGGCGCTCGGTGGAG
GCCTCCCAGCCCATGGTCTTCTTCTGCATTACGGGGCCGTCGGGGGGGAAGTTGGTGCCGCGCATCTTCA
CCTTGTAGATCAGCGTGCCGTCCTGCAGGGAGGAGTCCTGGGTCACGGTCACCAGACCGCCGTCCTCGAA
GTTCATCACGCGCTCCCACTTGAAGCCCTCGGGGAAGGACAGCTTCTTGTAATCGGGGATGTCGGCGGGG
TGCTTCACGTACGCCTTGGAGCCGTACATGAACTGGGGGGACAGGATGTCCCAGGCGAAGGGCAGGGGGC
CGCCCTTGGTCACCTTCAGCTTGGCGGTCTGGGTGCCCTCGTAGGGGCGGCCCTCGCCCTCGCCCTCGAT
CTCGAACTCGTGGCCGTTCATGGAGCCCTCCATGCGCACCTTGAAGCGCATGAACTCTTTGATGACGGCC
ATGTTGTTGTCCCCGGAGGAGGCGGTGCCGGAGCTGCCGCTGCCGGTGCTGCCGGTGCCATGCCCCAGGA
ACAGGTGGTGGCGGCCCTCGGAGCGCTCGTACTGTTCCACGATGGTGTAGTCCTCGTTGTGGGAGGTGAT
GTCCAGCTTGGTGTCCACGTAGTAGTAGCCGGGCAGTTGCACGGGCTTCTTGGCCATGTAGATGGTCTTG
AACTCCACCAGGTAGTGGCCGCCGTCCTTCAGCTTCAGGGCCTGGTGGATCTCGCCCTTCAGCACGCCGT
CGCGGGGGTACAGGCGCTCGGTGGAGGCCTCCCAGCCCATGGTCTTCTTCTGCATTACGGGGCCGTCGGG
GGGGAAGTTGGTGCCGCGCATCTTCACCTTGTAGATCAGCGTGCCGTCCTGCAGGGAGGAGTCCTGGGTC
ACGGTCACCAGACCGCCGTCCTCGAAGTTCATCACGCGCTCCCACTTGAAGCCCTCGGGGAAGGACAGCT
TCTTGTAATCGGGGATGTCGGCGGGGTGCTTCACGTACGCCTTGGAGCCGTACATGAACTGGGGGGACAG
GATGTCCCAGGCGAAGGGCAGGGGGCCGCCCTTGGTCACCTTCAGCTTGGCGGTCTGGGTGCCCTCGTAG
GGGCGGCCCTCGCCCTCGCCCTCGATCTCGAACTCGTGGCCGTTCATGGAGCCCTCCATGCGCACCTTGA
AGCGCATGAACTCTTTGATGACCTCCTCGCCCTTGCTCACCATGGTGGCGCTAGCATAACTTCGTATAAA
GTATCCTATACGAAGTTATTTGCCTTAACCCAGAAATTATCACTGTTATTCTTTAGAATGGTGCAAAGAA
TAACTTCGTATAATGTATGCTATACGAAGTTATGAATTCGATATCAAGCTTATCGATAATCAACCTCTGG
ATTACAAAATTTGTGAAAGATTGACTGGTATTCTTAACTATGTTGCTCCTTTTACGCTATGTGGATACGC
TGCTTTAATGCCTTTGTATCATGCTATTGCTTCCCGTATGGCTTTCATTTTCTCCTCCTTGTATAAATCC
TGGTTGCTGTCTCTTTATGAGGAGTTGTGGCCCGTTGTCAGGCAACGTGGCGTGGTGTGCACTGTGTTTG
CTGACGCAACCCCCACTGGTTGGGGCATTGCCACCACCTGTCAGCTCCTTTCCGGGACTTTCGCTTTCCC
CCTCCCTATTGCCACGGCGGAACTCATCGCCGCCTGCCTTGCCCGCTGCTGGACAGGGGCTCGGCTGTTG
GGCACTGACAATTCCGTGGTGTTGTCGGGGAAATCATCGTCCTTTCCTTGGCTGCTCGCCTATGTTGCCA
CCTGGATTCTGCGCGGGACGTCCTTCTGCTACGTCCCTTCGGCCCTCAATCCAGCGGACCTTCCTTCCCG
CGGCCTGCTGCCGGCTCTGCGGCCTCTTCCGCGTCTTCGCCTTCGCCCTCAGACGAGTCGGATCTCCCTT
TGGGCCGCCTCCCCGCATCGATACCGAGCGCTGCTCGAGAGATCTACGGGTGGCATCCCTGTGACCCCTC
CCCAGTGCCTCTCCTGGCCCTGGAAGTTGCCACTCCAGTGCCCACCAGCCTTGTCCTAATAAAATTAAGT
TGCATCATTTTGTCTGACTAGGTGTCCTTCTATAATATTATGGGGTGGAGGGGGGTGGTATGGAGCAAGG
GGCAAGTTGGGAAGACAACCTGTAGGGCCTGCGGGGTCTATTGGGAACCAAGCTGGAGTGCAGTGGCACA
ATCTTGGCTCACTGCAATCTCCGCCTCCTGGGTTCAAGCGATTCTCCTGCCTCAGCCTCCCGAGTTGTTG
GGATTCCAGGCATGCATGACCAGGCTCAGCTAATTTTTGTTTTTTTGGTAGAGACGGGGTTTCACCATAT
TGGCCAGGCTGGTCTCCAACTCCTAATCTCAGGTGATCTACCCACCTTGGCCTCCCAAATTGCTGGGATT
ACAGGCGTGAACCACTGCTCCCTTCCCTGTCCTTCTGATTTTGTAGGTAACCACGTGCGGACCGAGCGGC
CGCAGGAACCCCTAGTGATGGAGTTGGCCACTCCCTCTCTGCGCGCTCGCTCGCTCACTGAGGCCGGGCG
ACCAAAGGTCGCCCGACGCCCGGGCTTTGCCCGGGCGGCCTCAGTGAGCGAGCGAGCGCGCAGCTGCCTG
CAGGGGCGCCTGATGCGGTATTTTCTCCTTACGCATCTGTGCGGTATTTCACACCGCATA
[95 nt withheld, positions 3631-3725]
T
[46 nt withheld, positions 3727-3772]
C
[141 nt withheld, positions 3774-3914]
CCTTTGACGTTGGAGTCCACGTTCTTT
[37 nt withheld, positions 3942-3978]
ACTCTATCTCGGGCTATTCTTTTGATTTATAAGGGATTTTGCCGATTTCGGTCTATTGGTTAAAAAATGA
GCTGATTTAACAAAAATTTAACGCGAATTTTAACAAAATATTAACGTTTACAATTTTATGGTGCACTCTC
AGTACAATCTGCTCTGATGCCGCATAGTTAAGCCAGCCCCGACACCCGCCAACACCCGCTGACGCGCCCT
GACGGGCTTGTCTGCTCCCGGCATCCGCTTACAGACAAGCTGTGACCGTCTCCGGGAGCTGCATGTGTCA
GAGGTTTTCACCGTCATCACCGAAACGCGCGAGACGAAAGGGCCTCGTGATACGCCTATTTTTATAGGTT
AATGTCATGATAATAATGGTTTCTTAGACGTCAGGTGGCACTTTTCGGGGAAATGTGCGCGGAACCCCTA
TTTGTTTATTTTTCTAAATACATTCAAATATGTATCCGCTCATGAGACAATAACCCTGATAAATGCTTCA
ATAATATTGAAAAAGGAAGAGTATGAGTATTCAACATTTCCGTGTCGCCCTTATTCCCTTTTTTGCGGCA
TTTTGCCTTCCTGTTTTTGCTCACCCAGAAACGCTGGTGAAAGTAAAAGATGCTGAAGATCAGTTGGGTG
CACGAGTGGGTTACATCGAACTGGATCTCAACAGCGGTAAGATCCTTGAGAGTTTTCGCCCCGAAGAACG
TTTTCCAATGATGAGCACTTTTAAAGTTCTGCTATGTGGCGCGGTATTATCCCGTATTGACGCCGGGCAA
GAGCAACTCGGTCGCCGCATACACTATTCTCAGAATGACTTGGTTGAGTACTCACCAGTCACAGAAAAGC
ATCTTACGGATGGCATGACAGTAAGAGAATTATGCAGTGCTGCCATAACCATGAGTGATAACACTGCGGC
CAACTTACTTCTGACAACGATCGGAGGACCGAAGGAGCTAACCGCTTTTTTGCACAACATGGGGGATCAT
GTAACTCGCCTTGATCGTTGGGAACCGGAGCTGAATGAAGCCATACCAAACGACGAGCGTGACACCACGA
TGCCTGTAGCAATGGCAACAACGTTGCGCAAACTATTAACTGGCGAACTACTTACTCTAGCTTCCCGGCA
ACAATTAATAGACTGGATGGAGGCGGATAAAGTTGCAGGACCACTTCTGCGCTCGGCCCTTCCGGCTGGC
TGGTTTATTGCTGATAAATCTGGAGCCGGTGAGCGTGGGTCTCGCGGTATCATTGCAGCACTGGGGCCAG
ATGGTAAGCCCTCCCGTATCGTAGTTATCTACACGACGGGGAGTCAGGCAACTATGGATGAACGAAATAG
ACAGATCGCTGAGATAGGTGCCTCACTGATTAAGCATTGGTAACTGTCAGACCAAGTTTACTCATATATA
CTTTAGATTGATTTAAAACTTCATTTTTAATTTAAAAGGATCTAGGTGAAGATCCTTTTTGATAATCTCA
TGACCAAAATCCCTTAACGTGAGTTTTCGTTCCACTGAGCGTCAGACCCCGTAGAAAAGATCAAAGGATC
TTCTTGAGATCCTTTTTTTCTGCGCGTAATCTGCTGCTTGCAAACAAAAAAACCACCGCTACCAGCGGTG
GTTTGTTTGCCGGATCAAGAGCTACCAACTCTTTTTCCGAAGGTAACTGGCTTCAGCAGAGCGCAGATAC
CAAATACTGTTCTTCTAGTGTAGCCGTAGTTAGGCCACCACTTCAAGAACTCTGTAGCACCGCCTACATA
CCTCGCTCTGCTAATCCTGTTACCAGTGGCTGCTGCCAGTGGCGATAAGTCGTGTCTTACCGGGTTGGAC
TCAAGACGATAGTTACCGGATAAGGCGCAGCGGTCGGGCTGAACGGGGGGTTCGTGCACACAGCCCAGCT
TGGAGCGAACGACCTACACCGAACTGAGATACCTACAGCGTGAGCTATGAGAAAGCGCCACGCTTCCCGA
AGGGAGAAAGGCGGACAGGTATCCGGTAAGCGGCAGGGTCGGAACAGGAGAGCGCACGAGGGAGCTTCCA
GGGGGAAACGCCTGGTATCTTTATAGTCCTGTCGGGTTTCGCCACCTCTGACTTGAGCGTCGATTTTTGT
GATGCTCGTCAGGGGGGCGGAGCCTATGGAAAAACGCCAGCAACGCGGCCTTTTTACGGTTCCTGGCCTT
TTGCTGGCCTTTTGCTCACATGT
Features (pLannotate 1.2.2; 30 found; start..end, strand, type, name):
     12..39      +  repeat_region  AAV2 ITR (fragment): inverted terminal repeat of adeno-associated virus serotype 2 inverted
     68..95      +  repeat_region  AAV2 ITR (fragment): inverted terminal repeat of adeno-associated virus serotype 2 inverted
    164..184     +  promoter       tight TRE promoter (fragment): Tet-responsive promoter PTight, consisting of seven tet operator sequences followed by the minimal CMV promoter
    201..221     +  promoter       tight TRE promoter (fragment): Tet-responsive promoter PTight, consisting of seven tet operator sequences followed by the minimal CMV promoter
    238..258     +  promoter       tight TRE promoter (fragment): Tet-responsive promoter PTight, consisting of seven tet operator sequences followed by the minimal CMV promoter
    275..295     +  promoter       tight TRE promoter (fragment): Tet-responsive promoter PTight, consisting of seven tet operator sequences followed by the minimal CMV promoter
    312..332     +  promoter       tight TRE promoter (fragment): Tet-responsive promoter PTight, consisting of seven tet operator sequences followed by the minimal CMV promoter
    349..369     +  promoter       tight TRE promoter (fragment): Tet-responsive promoter PTight, consisting of seven tet operator sequences followed by the minimal CMV promoter
    386..406     +  promoter       tight TRE promoter (fragment): Tet-responsive promoter PTight, consisting of seven tet operator sequences followed by the minimal CMV promoter
    423..443     +  promoter       tight TRE promoter (fragment): Tet-responsive promoter PTight, consisting of seven tet operator sequences followed by the minimal CMV promoter
    451..496     +  promoter       TRE3GV promoter (fragment): 3rd-generation Tet-responsive promoter that can be activated by binding of Tet-On® 3G, optimized for retroviral and lentiviral vectors
    563..580     +  misc_feature   MCS (fragment): pUC18/19 multiple cloning site
    587..620     +  protein_bind   lox2272: Cre-mediated recombination occurs in the 8-bp core sequence (GGATACTT). lox2272 sites are compatible with each other, but incompatible with loxP or loxN sites (Lee and Saito, 1988). Cre recombinase
    621..670     -  intron         β-globin intron (fragment): internally truncated intron from human β-globin
    671..704     +  protein_bind   loxP: Cre-mediated recombination occurs in the 8-bp core sequence (GCATACAT). Cre recombinase
    714..2143    -  CDS            tdTomato (fragment): tandem dimeric (pseudo-monomeric) derivative of DsRed (Shaner et al., 2004) mammalian codon-optimized
   2156..2189    -  protein_bind   lox2272: Cre-mediated recombination occurs in the 8-bp core sequence (GGATACTT). lox2272 sites are compatible with each other, but incompatible with loxP or loxN sites (Lee and Saito, 1988). Cre recombinase
   2190..2239    -  intron         β-globin intron (fragment): internally truncated intron from human β-globin
   2240..2273    -  protein_bind   loxP: Cre-mediated recombination occurs in the 8-bp core sequence (GCATACAT). Cre recombinase
   2274..2298    +  misc_feature   MCS (fragment): pBluescript multiple cloning site
   2298..2886    +  misc_feature   WPRE: woodchuck hepatitis virus posttranscriptional regulatory element
   2918..3394    +  polyA_signal   hGH poly(A) signal: human growth hormone polyadenylation signal
   3434..3574    +  repeat_region  AAV2 ITR: inverted terminal repeat of adeno-associated virus serotype 2 inverted
   3579..3630    -  misc_feature   bom (fragment): basis of mobility region from pBR322
   3649..4104    +  rep_origin     f1 ori (sequence partly withheld): f1 bacteriophage origin of replication; arrow indicates direction of (+) strand synthesis
   4105..4154    -  misc_feature   bom (fragment): basis of mobility region from pBR322
   4256..4291    -  CDS            rop (fragment): Rop protein, which maintains plasmids at low copy number; rop
   4386..4490    +  promoter       AmpR promoter: bla
   4491..5351    +  CDS            AmpR: β-lactamase; bla; confers resistance to ampicillin, carbenicillin, and related antibiotics
   5522..6110    +  rep_origin     ori: high-copy-number ColE1/pMB1/pBR322/pUC origin of replication
