>Addgene plasmid #99116 | pAAV-TRE-DIO-tdTomato | analyzer sequence | sequence record 181466
CCTGCAGGCAGCTGCGCGCTCGCTCGCTCACTGAGGCCGCCCGGGCAAAGCCCGGGCGTCGGGCGACCTT
TGGTCGCCCGGCCTCAGTGAGCGAGCGAGCGCGCAGAGAGGGAGTGGCCAACTCCATCACTAGGGGTTCC
TGCGGCCGCACGCGTATCAAGTGCCACCTGACGTCTCCCTATCAGTGATAGAGAAGTCGACACGTCTCGA
GCTCCCTATCAGTGATAGAGAAGGTACGTCTAGAACGTCTCCCTATCAGTGATAGAGAAGTCGACACGTC
TCGAGCTCCCTATCAGTGATAGAGAAGGTACGTCTAGAACGTCTCCCTATCAGTGATAGAGAAGTCGACA
CGTCTCGAGCTCCCTATCAGTGATAGAGAAGGTACGTCTAGAACGTCTCCCTATCAGTGATAGAGAAGTC
GACACGTCTCGAGCTCCCTATCAGTGATAGAGAAGCTACCCCCTATATAAGCAGAGCTCGTTTAGTGAAC
CGTCAGATCGCCTGGAGACGCCATCCACGCTGTTTTGACCTCCATAGAAGACACCGGGACCGATCCAGCC
TGGATCCGGTACCGGATCCTCTAGAGTCGACTCCGGAATAACTTCGTATAGGATACTTTATACGAAGTTA
TGCAGAATGGTAGCTGGATTGTAGCTGCTATTAGCAATATGAAACCTCTTAATAACTTCGTATAGCATAC
ATTATACGAAGTTATGGCGCGCCTTACTTGTACAGCTCGTCCATGCCGTACAGGAACAGGTGGTGGCGGC
CCTCGGAGCGCTCGTACTGTTCCACGATGGTGTAGTCCTCGTTGTGGGAGGTGATGTCCAGCTTGGTGTC
CACGTAGTAGTAGCCGGGCAGTTGCACGGGCTTCTTGGCCATGTAGATGGTCTTGAACTCCACCAGGTAG
TTGCCGCCGTCCTTCAGCTTCAGGGCCTGGTGGATCTCGCCCTTCAGCACGCCGTCGCGGGGGTACAGGC
GCTCGGTGGAGGCCTCCCAGCCCATGGTCTTCTTCTGCATTACGGGGCCGTCGGGGGGGAAGTTGGTGCC
GCGCATCTTCACCTTGTAGATCAGCGTGCCGTCCTGCAGGGAGGAGTCCTGGGTCACGGTCACCAGACCG
CCGTCCTCGAAGTTCATCACGCGCTCCCACTTGAAGCCCTCGGGGAAGGACAGCTTCTTGTAATCGGGGA
TGTCGGCGGGGTGCTTCACGTACGCCTTGGAGCCGTACATGAACTGGGGGGACAGGATGTCCCAGGCGAA
GGGCAGGGGGCCGCCCTTGGTCACCTTCAGCTTGGCGGTCTGGGTGCCCTCGTAGGGGCGGCCCTCGCCC
TCGCCCTCGATCTCGAACTCGTGGCCGTTCATGGAGCCCTCCATGCGCACCTTGAAGCGCATGAACTCTT
TGATGACGGCCATGTTGTTGTCCTCGGAGGAGGCGGTGCCGGAGCTGCCGCTGCCGGTGCTGCCGGTGCC
ATGCCCCAGGAACAGGTGGTGGCGGCCCTCGGAGCGCTCGTACTGTTCCACGATGGTGTAGTCCTCGTTG
TGGGAGGTGATGTCCAGCTTGGTGTCCACGTAGTAGTAGCCGGGCAGTTGCACGGGCTTCTTGGCCATGT
AGATGGTCTTGAACTCCACCAGGTAGTGGCCGCCGTCCTTCAGCTTCAGGGCCTGGTGGATCTCGCCCTT
CAGCACGCCGTCGCGGGGGTACAGGCGCTCGGTGGAGGCCTCCCAGCCCATGGTCTTCTTCTGCATTACG
GGGCCGTCGGGGGGGAAGTTGGTGCCGCGCATCTTAACCTTGTAGATCAGCGTGCCGTCCTGCAGGGAGG
AGTCCTGGGTCACGGTCACCAGACCGCCGTCCTCGAAGTTCATCACGCGCTCCCACTTGAAGCCCTCGGG
GAAGGACAGCTTCTTGTAATCGGGGATGTCGGCGGGGTGCTTCACGTACGCCTTGGAGCCGTACATGAAC
TGGGGGGACAGGATGTCCCAGGCGAAGGGCAGGGGGCCGCCCTTGGTCACCTTCAGCTTGGCGGTCTGGG
TGCCCTCGTAGGGGCGGCCCTCGCCCTCGCCCTCGATCTCGAACTCGTGGCCGTTCATGGAGCCCTCCAT
GCGCACCTTGAAGCGCATGAACTCTTTGATGACCTCCTCGCCCTTGCTCACCATGGTGGCGCTAGCATAA
CTTCGTATAAAGTATCCTATACGAAGTTATTTGCCTTAACCCAGAAATTATCACTGTTATTCTTTAGAAT
GGTGCAAAGAATAACTTCGTATAATGTATGCTATACGAAGTTATGAATTCGATATCAAGCTTATCGATAA
TCAACCTCTGGATTACAAAATTTGTGAAAGATTGACTGGTATTCTTAACTATGTTGCTCCTTTTACGCTA
TGTGGATACGCTGCTTTAATGCCTTTGTATCATGCTATTGCTTCCCGTATGGCTTTCATTTTCTCCTCCT
TGTATAAATCCTGGTTGCTGTCTCTTTATGAGGAGTTGTGGCCCGTTGTCAGGCAACGTGGCGTGGTGTG
CACTGTGTTTGCTGACGCAACCCCCACTGGTTGGGGCATTGCCACCACCTGTCAGCTCCTTTCCGGGACT
TTCGCTTTCCCCCTCCCTATTGCCACGGCGGAACTCATCGCCGCCTGCCTTGCCCGCTGCTGGACAGGGG
CTCGGCTGTTGGGCACTGACAATTCCGTGGTGTTGTCGGGGAAATCATCGTCCTTTCCTTGGCTGCTCGC
CTATGTTGCCACCTGGATTCTGCGCGGGACGTCCTTCTGCTACGTCCCTTCGGCCCTCAATCCAGCGGAC
CTTCCTTCCCGCGGCCTGCTGCCGGCTCTGCGGCCTCTTCCGCGTCTTCGCCTTCGCCCTCAGACGAGTC
GGATCTCCCTTTGGGCCGCCTCCCCGCATCGATACCGAGCGCTGCTCGAGAGATCTACGGGTGGCATCCC
TGTGACCCCTCCCCAGTGCCTCTCCTGGCCCTGGAAGTTGCCACTCCAGTGCCCACCAGCCTTGTCCTAA
TAAAATTAAGTTGCATCATTTTGTCTGACTAGGTGTCCTTCTATAATATTATGGGGTGGAGGGGGGTGGT
ATGGAGCAAGGGGCAAGTTGGGAAGACAACCTGTAGGGCCTGCGGGGTCTATTGGGAACCAAGCTGGAGT
GCAGTGGCACAATCTTGGCTCACTGCAATCTCCGCCTCCTGGGTTCAAGCGATTCTCCTGCCTCAGCCTC
CCGAGTTGTTGGGATTCCAGGCATGCATGACCAGGCTCAGCTAATTTTTGTTTTTTTGGTAGAGACGGGG
TTTCACCATATTGGCCAGGCTGGTCTCCAACTCCTAATCTCAGGTGATCTACCCACCTTGGCCTCCCAAA
TTGCTGGGATTACAGGCGTGAACCACTGCTCCCTTCCCTGTCCTTCTGATTTTGTAGGTAACCACGTGCG
GACCGAGCGGCCGCAGGAACCCCTAGTGATGGAGTTGGCCACTCCCTCTCTGCGCGCTCGCTCGCTCACT
GAGGCCGGGCGACCAAAGGTCGCCCGACGCCCGGGCTTTGCCCGGGCGGCCTCAGTGAGCGAGCGAGCGC
GCAGCTGCCTGCAGGGGCGCCTGATGCGGTATTTTCTCCTTACGCATCTGTGCGGTATTTCACACCGCAT
A
[142 nt withheld, positions 3642-3783]
C
[141 nt withheld, positions 3785-3925]
CCTTTGACGTTGGAGTCCACGTTCTTT
[37 nt withheld, positions 3953-3989]
ACCCTATCTCGGGCTATTCTTTTGATTTATAAGGGATTTTGCCGATTTCGGCCTATTGGTTAAAAAATGA
GCTGATTTAACAAAAATTTAACGCGAATTTTAACAAAATATTAACGTTTACAATTTTATGGTGCACTCTC
AGTACAATCTGCTCTGATGCCGCATAGTTAAGCCAGCCCCGACACCCGCCAACACCCGCTGACGCGCCCT
GACGGGCTTGTCTGCTCCCGGCATCCGCTTACAGACAAGCTGTGACCGTCTCCGGGAGCTGCATGTGTCA
GAGGTTTTCACCGTCATCACCGAAACGCGCGAGACGAAAGGGCCTCGTGATACGCCTATTTTTATAGGTT
AATGTCATGATAATAATGGTTTCTTAGACGTCAGGTGGCACTTTTCGGGGAAATGTGCGCGGAACCCCTA
TTTGTTTATTTTTCTAAATACATTCAAATATGTATCCGCTCATGAGACAATAACCCTGATAAATGCTTCA
ATAATATTGAAAAAGGAAGAGTATGAGTATTCAACATTTCCGTGTCGCCCTTATTCCCTTTTTTGCGGCA
TTTTGCCTTCCTGTTTTTGCTCACCCAGAAACGCTGGTGAAAGTAAAAGATGCTGAAGATCAGTTGGGTG
CACGAGTGGGTTACATCGAACTGGATCTCAACAGCGGTAAGATCCTTGAGAGTTTTCGCCCCGAAGAACG
TTTTCCAATGATGAGCACTTTTAAAGTTCTGCTATGTGGCGCGGTATTATCCCGTATTGACGCCGGGCAA
GAGCAACTCGGTCGCCGCATACACTATTCTCAGAATGACTTGGTTGAGTACTCACCAGTCACAGAAAAGC
ATCTTACGGATGGCATGACAGTAAGAGAATTATGCAGTGCTGCCATAACCATGAGTGATAACACTGCGGC
CAACTTACTTCTGACAACGATCGGAGGACCGAAGGAGCTAACCGCTTTTTTGCACAACATGGGGGATCAT
GTAACTCGCCTTGATCGTTGGGAACCGGAGCTGAATGAAGCCATACCAAACGACGAGCGTGACACCACGA
TGCCTGTAGCAATGGCAACAACGTTGCGCAAACTATTAACTGGCGAACTACTTACTCTAGCTTCCCGGCA
ACAATTAATAGACTGGATGGAGGCGGATAAAGTTGCAGGACCACTTCTGCGCTCGGCCCTTCCGGCTGGC
TGGTTTATTGCTGATAAATCTGGAGCCGGTGAGCGTGGGTCTCGCGGTATCATTGCAGCACTGGGGCCAG
ATGGTAAGCCCTCCCGTATCGTAGTTATCTACACGACGGGGAGTCAGGCAACTATGGATGAACGAAATAG
ACAGATCGCTGAGATAGGTGCCTCACTGATTAAGCATTGGTAACTGTCAGACCAAGTTTACTCATATATA
CTTTAGATTGATTTAAAACTTCATTTTTAATTTAAAAGGATCTAGGTGAAGATCCTTTTTGATAATCTCA
TGACCAAAATCCCTTAACGTGAGTTTTCGTTCCACTGAGCGTCAGACCCCGTAGAAAAGATCAAAGGATC
TTCTTGAGATCCTTTTTTTCTGCGCGTAATCTGCTGCTTGCAAACAAAAAAACCACCGCTACCAGCGGTG
GTTTGTTTGCCGGATCAAGAGCTACCAACTCTTTTTCCGAAGGTAACTGGCTTCAGCAGAGCGCAGATAC
CAAATACTGTCCTTCTAGTGTAGCCGTAGTTAGGCCACCACTTCAAGAACTCTGTAGCACCGCCTACATA
CCTCGCTCTGCTAATCCTGTTACCAGTGGCTGCTGCCAGTGGCGATAAGTCGTGTCTTACCGGGTTGGAC
TCAAGACGATAGTTACCGGATAAGGCGCAGCGGTCGGGCTGAACGGGGGGTTCGTGCACACAGCCCAGCT
TGGAGCGAACGACCTACACCGAACTGAGATACCTACAGCGTGAGCTATGAGAAAGCGCCACGCTTCCCGA
AGGGAGAAAGGCGGACAGGTATCCGGTAAGCGGCAGGGTCGGAACAGGAGAGCGCACGAGGGAGCTTCCA
GGGGGAAACGCCTGGTATCTTTATAGTCCTGTCGGGTTTCGCCACCTCTGACTTGAGCGTCGATTTTTGT
GATGCTCGTCAGGGGGGCGGAGCCTATGGAAAAACGCCAGCAACGCGGCCTTTTTACGGTTCCTGGCCTT
TTGCTGGCCTTTTGCTCACATGT
Features (pLannotate 1.2.2; 29 found; start..end, strand, type, name):
      1..141     -  repeat_region  AAV2 ITR: inverted terminal repeat of adeno-associated virus serotype 2 inverted
    175..195     +  promoter       tight TRE promoter (fragment): Tet-responsive promoter PTight, consisting of seven tet operator sequences followed by the minimal CMV promoter
    212..232     +  promoter       tight TRE promoter (fragment): Tet-responsive promoter PTight, consisting of seven tet operator sequences followed by the minimal CMV promoter
    249..269     +  promoter       tight TRE promoter (fragment): Tet-responsive promoter PTight, consisting of seven tet operator sequences followed by the minimal CMV promoter
    286..306     +  promoter       tight TRE promoter (fragment): Tet-responsive promoter PTight, consisting of seven tet operator sequences followed by the minimal CMV promoter
    323..343     +  promoter       tight TRE promoter (fragment): Tet-responsive promoter PTight, consisting of seven tet operator sequences followed by the minimal CMV promoter
    360..380     +  promoter       tight TRE promoter (fragment): Tet-responsive promoter PTight, consisting of seven tet operator sequences followed by the minimal CMV promoter
    397..417     +  promoter       tight TRE promoter (fragment): Tet-responsive promoter PTight, consisting of seven tet operator sequences followed by the minimal CMV promoter
    434..454     +  promoter       tight TRE promoter (fragment): Tet-responsive promoter PTight, consisting of seven tet operator sequences followed by the minimal CMV promoter
    462..507     +  promoter       TRE3GV promoter (fragment): 3rd-generation Tet-responsive promoter that can be activated by binding of Tet-On® 3G, optimized for retroviral and lentiviral vectors
    574..591     +  misc_feature   MCS (fragment): pUC18/19 multiple cloning site
    598..631     +  protein_bind   lox2272: Cre-mediated recombination occurs in the 8-bp core sequence (GGATACTT). lox2272 sites are compatible with each other, but incompatible with loxP or loxN sites (Lee and Saito, 1988). Cre recombinase
    632..681     -  intron         β-globin intron (fragment): internally truncated intron from human β-globin
    682..715     +  protein_bind   loxP: Cre-mediated recombination occurs in the 8-bp core sequence (GCATACAT). Cre recombinase
    725..2154    -  CDS            tdTomato (fragment): tandem dimeric (pseudo-monomeric) derivative of DsRed (Shaner et al., 2004) mammalian codon-optimized
   2167..2200    -  protein_bind   lox2272: Cre-mediated recombination occurs in the 8-bp core sequence (GGATACTT). lox2272 sites are compatible with each other, but incompatible with loxP or loxN sites (Lee and Saito, 1988). Cre recombinase
   2201..2250    -  intron         β-globin intron (fragment): internally truncated intron from human β-globin
   2251..2284    -  protein_bind   loxP: Cre-mediated recombination occurs in the 8-bp core sequence (GCATACAT). Cre recombinase
   2285..2309    +  misc_feature   MCS (fragment): pBluescript multiple cloning site
   2309..2897    +  misc_feature   WPRE: woodchuck hepatitis virus posttranscriptional regulatory element
   2929..3405    +  polyA_signal   hGH poly(A) signal: human growth hormone polyadenylation signal
   3445..3585    +  repeat_region  AAV2 ITR: inverted terminal repeat of adeno-associated virus serotype 2 inverted
   3590..3641    -  misc_feature   bom (fragment): basis of mobility region from pBR322
   3660..4040    +  rep_origin     M13 ori (sequence partly withheld): M13 bacteriophage origin of replication; arrow indicates direction of (+) strand synthesis
   4116..4165    -  misc_feature   bom (fragment): basis of mobility region from pBR322
   4267..4302    -  CDS            rop (fragment): Rop protein, which maintains plasmids at low copy number; rop
   4397..4501    +  promoter       AmpR promoter: bla
   4502..5362    +  CDS            AmpR: β-lactamase; bla; confers resistance to ampicillin, carbenicillin, and related antibiotics
   5533..6121    +  rep_origin     ori: high-copy-number ColE1/pMB1/pBR322/pUC origin of replication
