>Addgene plasmid #99116 | pAAV-TRE-DIO-tdTomato Sequencing Result | analyzer sequence | sequence record 190884
CCTGCAGGCAGCTGCGCGCTCGCTCGCTCACTGAGGCCGCCCGGGCGTCGGGCGACCTTTGGTCGCCCGG
CCTCAGTGAGCGAGCGAGCGCGCAGAGAGGGAGTGGCCAACTCCATCACTAGGGGTTCCTGCGGCCGCAC
GCGTATCAAGTGCCACCTGACGTCTCCCTATCAGTGATAGAGAAGTCGACACGTCTCGAGCTCCCTATCA
GTGATAGAGAAGGTACGTCTAGAACGTCTCCCTATCAGTGATAGAGAAGTCGACACGTCTCGAGCTCCCT
ATCAGTGATAGAGAAGGTACGTCTAGAACGTCTCCCTATCAGTGATAGAGAAGTCGACACGTCTCGAGCT
CCCTATCAGTGATAGAGAAGGTACGTCTAGAACGTCTCCCTATCAGTGATAGAGAAGTCGACACGTCTCG
AGCTCCCTATCAGTGATAGAGAAGCTACCCCCTATATAAGCAGAGCTCGTTTAGTGAACCGTCAGATCGC
CTGGAGACGCCATCCACGCTGTTTTGACCTCCATAGAAGACACCGGGACCGATCCAGCCTGGATCCGGTA
CCGGATCCTCTAGAGTCGACTCCGGAATAACTTCGTATAGGATACTTTATACGAAGTTATGCAGAATGGT
AGCTGGATTGTAGCTGCTATTAGCAATATGAAACCTCTTAATAACTTCGTATAGCATACATTATACGAAG
TTATGGCGCGCCTTACTTGTACAGCTCGTCCATGCCGTACAGGAACAGGTGGTGGCGGCCCTCGGAGCGC
TCGTACTGTTCCACGATGGTGTAGTCCTCGTTGTGGGAGGTGATGTCCAGCTTGGTGTCCACGTAGTAGT
AGCCGGGCAGTTGCACGGGCTTCTTGGCCATGTAGATGGTCTTGAACTCCACCAGGTAGTTGCCGCCGTC
CTTCAGCTTCAGGGCCTGGTGGATCTCGCCCTTCAGCACGCCGTCGCGGGGGTACAGGCGCTCGGTGGAG
GCCTCCCAGCCCATGGTCTTCTTCTGCATTACGGGGCCGTCGGGGGGGAAGTTGGTGCCGCGCATCTTCA
CCTTGTAGATCAGCGTGCCGTCCTGCAGGGAGGAGTCCTGGGTCACGGTCACCAGACCGCCGTCCTCGAA
GTTCATCACGCGCTCCCACTTGAAGCCCTCGGGGAAGGACAGCTTCTTGTAATCGGGGATGTCGGCGGGG
TGCTTCACGTACGCCTTGGAGCCGTACATGAACTGGGGGGACAGGATGTCCCAGGCGAAGGGCAGGGGGC
CGCCCTTGGTCACCTTCAGCTTGGCGGTCTGGGTGCCCTCGTAGGGGCGGCCCTCGCCCTCGCCCTCGAT
CTCGAACTCGTGGCCGTTCATGGAGCCCTCCATGCGCACCTTGAAGCGCATGAACTCTTTGATGACGGCC
ATGTTGTTGTCCTCGGAGGAGGCGGTGCCGGAGCTGCCGCTGCCGGTGCTGCCGGTGCCATGCCCCAGGA
ACAGGTGGTGGCGGCCCTCGGAGCGCTCGTACTGTTCCACGATGGTGTAGTCCTCGTTGTGGGAGGTGAT
GTCCAGCTTGGTGTCCACGTAGTAGTAGCCGGGCAGTTGCACGGGCTTCTTGGCCATGTAGATGGTCTTG
AACTCCACCAGGTAGTGGCCGCCGTCCTTCAGCTTCAGGGCCTGGTGGATCTCGCCCTTCAGCACGCCGT
CGCGGGGGTACAGGCGCTCGGTGGAGGCCTCCCAGCCCATGGTCTTCTTCTGCATTACGGGGCCGTCGGG
GGGGAAGTTGGTGCCGCGCATCTTAACCTTGTAGATCAGCGTGCCGTCCTGCAGGGAGGAGTCCTGGGTC
ACGGTCACCAGACCGCCGTCCTCGAAGTTCATCACGCGCTCCCACTTGAAGCCCTCGGGGAAGGACAGCT
TCTTGTAATCGGGGATGTCGGCGGGGTGCTTCACGTACGCCTTGGAGCCGTACATGAACTGGGGGGACAG
GATGTCCCAGGCGAAGGGCAGGGGGCCGCCCTTGGTCACCTTCAGCTTGGCGGTCTGGGTGCCCTCGTAG
GGGCGGCCCTCGCCCTCGCCCTCGATCTCGAACTCGTGGCCGTTCATGGAGCCCTCCATGCGCACCTTGA
AGCGCATGAACTCTTTGATGACCTCCTCGCCCTTGCTCACCATGGTGGCGCTAGCATAACTTCGTATAAA
GTATCCTATACGAAGTTATTTGCCTTAACCCAGAAATTATCACTGTTATTCTTTAGAATGGTGCAAAGAA
TAACTTCGTATAATGTATGCTATACGAAGTTATGAATTCGATATCAAGCTTATCGATAATCAACCTCTGG
ATTACAAAATTTGTGAAAGATTGACTGGTATTCTTAACTATGTTGCTCCTTTTACGCTATGTGGATACGC
TGCTTTAATGCCTTTGTATCATGCTATTGCTTCCCGTATGGCTTTCATTTTCTCCTCCTTGTATAAATCC
TGGTTGCTGTCTCTTTATGAGGAGTTGTGGCCCGTTGTCAGGCAACGTGGCGTGGTGTGCACTGTGTTTG
CTGACGCAACCCCCACTGGTTGGGGCATTGCCACCACCTGTCAGCTCCTTTCCGGGACTTTCGCTTTCCC
CCTCCCTATTGCCACGGCGGAACTCATCGCCGCCTGCCTTGCCCGCTGCTGGACAGGGGCTCGGCTGTTG
GGCACTGACAATTCCGTGGTGTTGTCGGGGAAATCATCGTCCTTTCCTTGGCTGCTCGCCTATGTTGCCA
CCTGGATTCTGCGCGGGACGTCCTTCTGCTACGTCCCTTCGGCCCTCAATCCAGCGGACCTTCCTTCCCG
CGGCCTGCTGCCGGCTCTGCGGCCTCTTCCGCGTCTTCGCCTTCGCCCTCAGACGAGTCGGATCTCCCTT
TGGGCCGCCTCCCCGCATCGATACCGAGCGCTGCTCGAGAGATCTACGGGTGGCATCCCTGTGACCCCTC
CCCAGTGCCTCTCCTGGCCCTGGAAGTTGCCACTCCAGTGCCCACCAGCCTTGTCCTAATAAAATTAAGT
TGCATCATTTTGTCTGACTAGGTGTCCTTCTATAATATTATGGGGTGGAGGGGGGTGGTATGGAGCAAGG
GGCAAGTTGGGAAGACAACCTGTAGGGCCTGCGGGGTCTATTGGGAACCAAGCTGGAGTGCAGTGGCACA
ATCTTGGCTCACTGCAATCTCCGCCTCCTGGGTTCAAGCGATTCTCCTGCCTCAGCCTCCCGAGTTGTTG
GGATTCCAGGCATGCATGACCAGGCTCAGCTAATTTTTGTTTTTTTGGTAGAGACGGGGTTTCACCATAT
TGGCCAGGCTGGTCTCCAACTCCTAATCTCAGGTGATCTACCCACCTTGGCCTCCCAAATTGCTGGGATT
ACAGGCGTGAACCACTGCTCCCTTCCCTGTCCTTCTGATTTTGTAGGTAACCACGTGCGGACCGAGCGGC
CGCAGGAACCCCTAGTGATGGAGTTGGCCACTCCCTCTCTGCGCGCTCGCTCGCTCACTGAGGCCGGGCG
ACCAAAGGTCGCCCGACGCCCGGGCTTTGCCCGGGCGGCCTCAGTGAGCGAGCGAGCGCGCAGCTGCCTG
CAGGGGCGCCTGATGCGGTATTTTCTCCTTACGCATCTGTGCGGTATTTCACACCGCATA
[95 nt withheld, positions 3631-3725]
T
[46 nt withheld, positions 3727-3772]
C
[141 nt withheld, positions 3774-3914]
CCTTTGACGTTGGAGTCCACGTTCTTT
[37 nt withheld, positions 3942-3978]
ACTCTATCTCGGGCTATTCTTTTGATTTATAAGGGATTTTGCCGATTTCGGTCTATTGGTTAAAAAATGA
GCTGATTTAACAAAAATTTAACGCGAATTTTAACAAAATATTAACGTTTACAATTTTATGGTGCACTCTC
AGTACAATCTGCTCTGATGCCGCATAGTTAAGCCAGCCCCGACACCCGCCAACACCCGCTGACGCGCCCT
GACGGGCTTGTCTGCTCCCGGCATCCGCTTACAGACAAGCTGTGACCGTCTCCGGGAGCTGCATGTGTCA
GAGGTTTTCACCGTCATCACCGAAACGCGCGAGACGAAAGGGCCTCGTGATACGCCTATTTTTATAGGTT
AATGTCATGATAATAATGGTTTCTTAGACGTCAGGTGGCACTTTTCGGGGAAATGTGCGCGGAACCCCTA
TTTGTTTATTTTTCTAAATACATTCAAATATGTATCCGCTCATGAGACAATAACCCTGATAAATGCTTCA
ATAATATTGAAAAAGGAAGAGTATGAGTATTCAACATTTCCGTGTCGCCCTTATTCCCTTTTTTGCGGCA
TTTTGCCTTCCTGTTTTTGCTCACCCAGAAACGCTGGTGAAAGTAAAAGATGCTGAAGATCAGTTGGGTG
CACGAGTGGGTTACATCGAACTGGATCTCAACAGCGGTAAGATCCTTGAGAGTTTTCGCCCCGAAGAACG
TTTTCCAATGATGAGCACTTTTAAAGTTCTGCTATGTGGCGCGGTATTATCCCGTATTGACGCCGGGCAA
GAGCAACTCGGTCGCCGCATACACTATTCTCAGAATGACTTGGTTGAGTACTCACCAGTCACAGAAAAGC
ATCTTACGGATGGCATGACAGTAAGAGAATTATGCAGTGCTGCCATAACCATGAGTGATAACACTGCGGC
CAACTTACTTCTGACAACGATCGGAGGACCGAAGGAGCTAACCGCTTTTTTGCACAACATGGGGGATCAT
GTAACTCGCCTTGATCGTTGGGAACCGGAGCTGAATGAAGCCATACCAAACGACGAGCGTGACACCACGA
TGCCTGTAGCAATGGCAACAACGTTGCGCAAACTATTAACTGGCGAACTACTTACTCTAGCTTCCCGGCA
ACAATTAATAGACTGGATGGAGGCGGATAAAGTTGCAGGACCACTTCTGCGCTCGGCCCTTCCGGCTGGC
TGGTTTATTGCTGATAAATCTGGAGCCGGTGAGCGTGGGTCTCGCGGTATCATTGCAGCACTGGGGCCAG
ATGGTAAGCCCTCCCGTATCGTAGTTATCTACACGACGGGGAGTCAGGCAACTATGGATGAACGAAATAG
ACAGATCGCTGAGATAGGTGCCTCACTGATTAAGCATTGGTAACTGTCAGACCAAGTTTACTCATATATA
CTTTAGATTGATTTAAAACTTCATTTTTAATTTAAAAGGATCTAGGTGAAGATCCTTTTTGATAATCTCA
TGACCAAAATCCCTTAACGTGAGTTTTCGTTCCACTGAGCGTCAGACCCCGTAGAAAAGATCAAAGGATC
TTCTTGAGATCCTTTTTTTCTGCGCGTAATCTGCTGCTTGCAAACAAAAAAACCACCGCTACCAGCGGTG
GTTTGTTTGCCGGATCAAGAGCTACCAACTCTTTTTCCGAAGGTAACTGGCTTCAGCAGAGCGCAGATAC
CAAATACTGTTCTTCTAGTGTAGCCGTAGTTAGGCCACCACTTCAAGAACTCTGTAGCACCGCCTACATA
CCTCGCTCTGCTAATCCTGTTACCAGTGGCTGCTGCCAGTGGCGATAAGTCGTGTCTTACCGGGTTGGAC
TCAAGACGATAGTTACCGGATAAGGCGCAGCGGTCGGGCTGAACGGGGGGTTCGTGCACACAGCCCAGCT
TGGAGCGAACGACCTACACCGAACTGAGATACCTACAGCGTGAGCTATGAGAAAGCGCCACGCTTCCCGA
AGGGAGAAAGGCGGACAGGTATCCGGTAAGCGGCAGGGTCGGAACAGGAGAGCGCACGAGGGAGCTTCCA
GGGGGAAACGCCTGGTATCTTTATAGTCCTGTCGGGTTTCGCCACCTCTGACTTGAGCGTCGATTTTTGT
GATGCTCGTCAGGGGGGCGGAGCCTATGGAAAAACGCCAGCAACGCGGCCTTTTTACGGTTCCTGGCCTT
TTGCTGGCCTTTTGCTCACATGT
Features (pLannotate 1.2.2; 30 found; start..end, strand, type, name):
     12..39      +  repeat_region  AAV2 ITR (fragment): inverted terminal repeat of adeno-associated virus serotype 2 inverted
     68..95      +  repeat_region  AAV2 ITR (fragment): inverted terminal repeat of adeno-associated virus serotype 2 inverted
    164..184     +  promoter       tight TRE promoter (fragment): Tet-responsive promoter PTight, consisting of seven tet operator sequences followed by the minimal CMV promoter
    201..221     +  promoter       tight TRE promoter (fragment): Tet-responsive promoter PTight, consisting of seven tet operator sequences followed by the minimal CMV promoter
    238..258     +  promoter       tight TRE promoter (fragment): Tet-responsive promoter PTight, consisting of seven tet operator sequences followed by the minimal CMV promoter
    275..295     +  promoter       tight TRE promoter (fragment): Tet-responsive promoter PTight, consisting of seven tet operator sequences followed by the minimal CMV promoter
    312..332     +  promoter       tight TRE promoter (fragment): Tet-responsive promoter PTight, consisting of seven tet operator sequences followed by the minimal CMV promoter
    349..369     +  promoter       tight TRE promoter (fragment): Tet-responsive promoter PTight, consisting of seven tet operator sequences followed by the minimal CMV promoter
    386..406     +  promoter       tight TRE promoter (fragment): Tet-responsive promoter PTight, consisting of seven tet operator sequences followed by the minimal CMV promoter
    423..443     +  promoter       tight TRE promoter (fragment): Tet-responsive promoter PTight, consisting of seven tet operator sequences followed by the minimal CMV promoter
    451..496     +  promoter       TRE3GV promoter (fragment): 3rd-generation Tet-responsive promoter that can be activated by binding of Tet-On® 3G, optimized for retroviral and lentiviral vectors
    563..580     +  misc_feature   MCS (fragment): pUC18/19 multiple cloning site
    587..620     +  protein_bind   lox2272: Cre-mediated recombination occurs in the 8-bp core sequence (GGATACTT). lox2272 sites are compatible with each other, but incompatible with loxP or loxN sites (Lee and Saito, 1988). Cre recombinase
    621..670     -  intron         β-globin intron (fragment): internally truncated intron from human β-globin
    671..704     +  protein_bind   loxP: Cre-mediated recombination occurs in the 8-bp core sequence (GCATACAT). Cre recombinase
    714..2143    -  CDS            tdTomato (fragment): tandem dimeric (pseudo-monomeric) derivative of DsRed (Shaner et al., 2004) mammalian codon-optimized
   2156..2189    -  protein_bind   lox2272: Cre-mediated recombination occurs in the 8-bp core sequence (GGATACTT). lox2272 sites are compatible with each other, but incompatible with loxP or loxN sites (Lee and Saito, 1988). Cre recombinase
   2190..2239    -  intron         β-globin intron (fragment): internally truncated intron from human β-globin
   2240..2273    -  protein_bind   loxP: Cre-mediated recombination occurs in the 8-bp core sequence (GCATACAT). Cre recombinase
   2274..2298    +  misc_feature   MCS (fragment): pBluescript multiple cloning site
   2298..2886    +  misc_feature   WPRE: woodchuck hepatitis virus posttranscriptional regulatory element
   2918..3394    +  polyA_signal   hGH poly(A) signal: human growth hormone polyadenylation signal
   3434..3574    +  repeat_region  AAV2 ITR: inverted terminal repeat of adeno-associated virus serotype 2 inverted
   3579..3630    -  misc_feature   bom (fragment): basis of mobility region from pBR322
   3649..4104    +  rep_origin     f1 ori (sequence partly withheld): f1 bacteriophage origin of replication; arrow indicates direction of (+) strand synthesis
   4105..4154    -  misc_feature   bom (fragment): basis of mobility region from pBR322
   4256..4291    -  CDS            rop (fragment): Rop protein, which maintains plasmids at low copy number; rop
   4386..4490    +  promoter       AmpR promoter: bla
   4491..5351    +  CDS            AmpR: β-lactamase; bla; confers resistance to ampicillin, carbenicillin, and related antibiotics
   5522..6110    +  rep_origin     ori: high-copy-number ColE1/pMB1/pBR322/pUC origin of replication
