>Addgene plasmid #99116 | pAAV-TRE-DIO-tdTomato Sequencing Result | analyzer sequence | sequence record 275700
CCTGCAGGCAGCTGCGCGCTCGCTCGCTCACTGAGGCCGCCCGGGCGTCGGGCGACCTTTGGTCGCCCGG
CCTCAGTGAGCGAGCGAGCGCGCAGAGAGGGAGTGGCCAACTCCATCACTAGGGGTTCCTGCGGCCGCAC
GCGTATCAAGTGCCACCTGACGTCTCCCTATCAGTGATAGAGAAGTCGACACGTCTCGAGCTCCCTATCA
GTGATAGAGAAGGTACGTCTAGAACGTCTCCCTATCAGTGATAGAGAAGTCGACACGTCTCGAGCTCCCT
ATCAGTGATAGAGAAGGTACGTCTAGAACGTCTCCCTATCAGTGATAGAGAAGTCGACACGTCTCGAGCT
CCCTATCAGTGATAGAGAAGGTACGTCTAGAACGTCTCCCTATCAGTGATAGAGAAGTCGACACGTCTCG
AGCTCCCTATCAGTGATAGAGAAGCTACCCCCTATATAAGCAGAGCTCGTTTAGTGAACCGTCAGATCGC
CTGGAGACGCCATCCACGCTGTTTTGACCTCCATAGAAGACACCGGGACCGATCCAGCCTGGATCCGGTA
CCGGATCCTCTAGAGTCGACTCCGGAATAACTTCGTATAGGATACTTTATACGAAGTTATGCAGAATGGT
AGCTGGATTGTAGCTGCTATTAGCAATATGAAACCTCTTAATAACTTCGTATAGCATACATTATACGAAG
TTATGGCGCGCCTTACTTGTACAGCTCGTCCATGCCGTACAGGAACAGGTGGTGGCGGCCCTCGGAGCGC
TCGTACTGTTCCACGATGGTGTAGTCCTCGTTGTGGGAGGTGATGTCCAGCTTGGTGTCCACGTAGTAGT
AGCCGGGCAGTTGCACGGGCTTCTTGGCCATGTAGATGGTCTTGAACTCCACCAGGTAGTGGCCGCCGTC
CTTCAGCTTCAGGGCCTGGTGGATCTCGCCCTTCAGCACGCCGTCGCGGGGGTACAGGCGCTCGGTGGAG
GCCTCCCAGCCCATGGTCTTCTTCTGCATTACGGGGCCGTCGGGGGGGAAGTTGGTGCCGCGCATCTTAA
CCTTGTAGATCAGCGTGCCGTCCTGCAGGGAGGAGTCCTGGGTCACGGTCACCAGACCGCCGTCCTCGAA
GTTCATCACGCGCTCCCACTTGAAGCCCTCGGGGAAGGACAGCTTCTTGTAATCGGGGATGTCGGCGGGG
TGCTTCACGTACGCCTTGGAGCCGTACATGAACTGGGGGGACAGGATGTCCCAGGCGAAGGGCAGGGGGC
CGCCCTTGGTCACCTTCAGCTTGGCGGTCTGGGTGCCCTCGTAGGGGCGGCCCTCGCCCTCGATCTCGAA
CTCGTGGCCGTTCATGGAGCCCTCCATGCGCACCTTGAAGCGCATGAACTCTTTGATGACGGCCATGTTG
TTGTCCTCGGAGGAGGCGGTGCCGGAGCTGCCGCTGCCGGTGCTGCCGGTGCCATGCCCCAGGAACAGGT
GGTGGCGGCCCTCGGAGCGCTCGTACTGTTCCACGATGGTGTAGTCCTCGTTGTGGGAGGTGATGTCCAG
CTTGGTGTCCACGTAGTAGTAGCCGGGCAGTTGCACGGGCTTCTTGGCCATGTAGATGGTCTTGAACTCC
ACCAGGTAGTGGCCGCCGTCCTTCAGCTTCAGGGCCTGGTGGATCTCGCCCTTCAGCACGCCGTCGCGGG
GGTACAGGCGCTCGGTGGAGGCCTCCCAGCCCATGGTCTTCTTCTGCATTACGGGGCCGTCGGGGGGGAA
GTTGGTGCCGCGCATCTTAACCTTGTAGATCAGCGTGCCGTCCTGCAGGGAGGAGTCCTGGGTCACGGTC
ACCAGACCGCCGTCCTCGAAGTTCATCACGCGCTCCCACTTGAAGCCCTCGGGGAAGGACAGCTTCTTGT
AATCGGGGATGTCGGCGGGGTGCTTCACGTACGCCTTGGAGCCGTACATGAACTGGGGGGACAGGATGTC
CCAGGCGAAGGGCAGGGGGCCGCCCTTGGTCACCTTCAGCTTGGCGGTCTGGGTGCCCTCGTAGGGGCGG
CCCTCGCCCTCGCCCTCGATCTCGAACTCGTGGCCGTTCATGGAGCCCTCCATGCGCACCTTGAAGCGCA
TGAACTCTTTGATGACCTCCTCGCCCTTGCTCACCATGGTGGCGCTAGCATAACTTCGTATAAAGTATCC
TATACGAAGTTATTTGCCTTAACCCAGAAATTATCACTGTTATTCTTTAGAATGGTGCAAAGAATAACTT
CGTATAATGTATGCTATACGAAGTTATGAATTCGATATCAAGCTTATCGATAATCAACCTCTGGATTACA
AAATTTGTGAAAGATTGACTGGTATTCTTAACTATGTTGCTCCTTTTACGCTATGTGGATACGCTGCTTT
AATGCCTTTGTATCATGCTATTGCTTCCCGTATGGCTTTCATTTTCTCCTCCTTGTATAAATCCTGGTTG
CTGTCTCTTTATGAGGAGTTGTGGCCCGTTGTCAGGCAACGTGGCGTGGTGTGCACTGTGTTTGCTGACG
CAACCCCCACTGGTTGGGGCATTGCCACCACCTGTCAGCTCCTTTCCGGGACTTTCGCTTTCCCCCTCCC
TATTGCCACGGCGGAACTCATCGCCGCCTGCCTTGCCCGCTGCTGGACAGGGGCTCGGCTGTTGGGCACT
GACAATTCCGTGGTGTTGTCGGGGAAATCATCGTCCTTTCCTTGGCTGCTCGCCTATGTTGCCACCTGGA
TTCTGCGCGGGACGTCCTTCTGCTACGTCCCTTCGGCCCTCAATCCAGCGGACCTTCCTTCCCGCGGCCT
GCTGCCGGCTCTGCGGCCTCTTCCGCGTCTTCGCCTTCGCCCTCAGACGAGTCGGATCTCCCTTTGGGCC
GCCTCCCCGCATCGATACCGAGCGCTGCTCGAGAGATCTACGGGTGGCATCCCTGTGACCCCTCCCCAGT
GCCTCTCCTGGCCCTGGAAGTTGCCACTCCAGTGCCCACCAGCCTTGTCCTAATAAAATTAAGTTGCATC
ATTTTGTCTGACTAGGTGTCCTTCTATAATATTATGGGGTGGAGGGGGGTGGTATGGAGCAAGGGGCAAG
TTGGGAAGACAACCTGTAGGGCCTGCGGGGTCTATTGGGAACCAAGCTGGAGTGCAGTGGCACAATCTTG
GCTCACTGCAATCTCCGCCTCCTGGGTTCAAGCGATTCTCCTGCCTCAGCCTCCCGAGTTGTTGGGATTC
CAGGCATGCATGACCAGGCTCAGCTAATTTTTGTTTTTTTGGTAGAGACGGGGTTTCACCATATTGGCCA
GGCTGGTCTCCAACTCCTAATCTCAGGTGATCTACCCACCTTGGCCTCCCAAATTGCTGGGATTACAGGC
GTGAACCACTGCTCCCTTCCCTGTCCTTCTGATTTTGTAGGTAACCACGTGCGGACCGAGCGGCCGCAGG
AACCCCTAGTGATGGAGTTGGCCACTCCCTCTCTGCGCGCTCGCTCGCTCACTGAGGCCGGGCGACCAAA
GGTCGCCCGACGCCCGGGCTTTGCCCGGGCGGCCTCAGTGAGCGAGCGAGCGCGCAGCTGCCTGCAGGGG
CGCCTGATGCGGTATTTTCTCCTTACGCATCTGTGCGGTATTTCACACCGCATA
[95 nt withheld, positions 3625-3719]
T
[46 nt withheld, positions 3721-3766]
C
[141 nt withheld, positions 3768-3908]
CCTTTGACGTTGGAGTCCACGTTCTTT
[37 nt withheld, positions 3936-3972]
ACTCTATCTCGGGCTATTCTTTTGATTTATAAGGGATTTTGCCGATTTCGGTCTATTGGTTAAAAAATGA
GCTGATTTAACAAAAATTTAACGCGAATTTTAACAAAATATTAACGTTTACAATTTTATGGTGCACTCTC
AGTACAATCTGCTCTGATGCCGCATAGTTAAGCCAGCCCCGACACCCGCCAACACCCGCTGACGCGCCCT
GACGGGCTTGTCTGCTCCCGGCATCCGCTTACAGACAAGCTGTGACCGTCTCCGGGAGCTGCATGTGTCA
GAGGTTTTCACCGTCATCACCGAAACGCGCGAGACGAAAGGGCCTCGTGATACGCCTATTTTTATAGGTT
AATGTCATGATAATAATGGTTTCTTAGACGTCAGGTGGCACTTTTCGGGGAAATGTGCGCGGAACCCCTA
TTTGTTTATTTTTCTAAATACATTCAAATATGTATCCGCTCATGAGACAATAACCCTGATAAATGCTTCA
ATAATATTGAAAAAGGAAGAGTATGAGTATTCAACATTTCCGTGTCGCCCTTATTCCCTTTTTTGCGGCA
TTTTGCCTTCCTGTTTTTGCTCACCCAGAAACGCTGGTGAAAGTAAAAGATGCTGAAGATCAGTTGGGTG
CACGAGTGGGTTACATCGAACTGGATCTCAACAGCGGTAAGATCCTTGAGAGTTTTCGCCCCGAAGAACG
TTTTCCAATGATGAGCACTTTTAAAGTTCTGCTATGTGGCGCGGTATTATCCCGTATTGACGCCGGGCAA
GAGCAACTCGGTCGCCGCATACACTATTCTCAGAATGACTTGGTTGAGTACTCACCAGTCACAGAAAAGC
ATCTTACGGATGGCATGACAGTAAGAGAATTATGCAGTGCTGCCATAACCATGAGTGATAACACTGCGGC
CAACTTACTTCTGACAACGATCGGAGGACCGAAGGAGCTAACCGCTTTTTTGCACAACATGGGGGATCAT
GTAACTCGCCTTGATCGTTGGGAACCGGAGCTGAATGAAGCCATACCAAACGACGAGCGTGACACCACGA
TGCCTGTAGCAATGGCAACAACGTTGCGCAAACTATTAACTGGCGAACTACTTACTCTAGCTTCCCGGCA
ACAATTAATAGACTGGATGGAGGCGGATAAAGTTGCAGGACCACTTCTGCGCTCGGCCCTTCCGGCTGGC
TGGTTTATTGCTGATAAATCTGGAGCCGGTGAGCGTGGGTCTCGCGGTATCATTGCAGCACTGGGGCCAG
ATGGTAAGCCCTCCCGTATCGTAGTTATCTACACGACGGGGAGTCAGGCAACTATGGATGAACGAAATAG
ACAGATCGCTGAGATAGGTGCCTCACTGATTAAGCATTGGTAACTGTCAGACCAAGTTTACTCATATATA
CTTTAGATTGATTTAAAACTTCATTTTTAATTTAAAAGGATCTAGGTGAAGATCCTTTTTGATAATCTCA
TGACCAAAATCCCTTAACGTGAGTTTTCGTTCCACTGAGCGTCAGACCCCGTAGAAAAGATCAAAGGATC
TTCTTGAGATCCTTTTTTTCTGCGCGTAATCTGCTGCTTGCAAACAAAAAAACCACCGCTACCAGCGGTG
GTTTGTTTGCCGGATCAAGAGCTACCAACTCTTTTTCCGAAGGTAACTGGCTTCAGCAGAGCGCAGATAC
CAAATACTGTTCTTCTAGTGTAGCCGTAGTTAGGCCACCACTTCAAGAACTCTGTAGCACCGCCTACATA
CCTCGCTCTGCTAATCCTGTTACCAGTGGCTGCTGCCAGTGGCGATAAGTCGTGTCTTACCGGGTTGGAC
TCAAGACGATAGTTACCGGATAAGGCGCAGCGGTCGGGCTGAACGGGGGGTTCGTGCACACAGCCCAGCT
TGGAGCGAACGACCTACACCGAACTGAGATACCTACAGCGTGAGCTATGAGAAAGCGCCACGCTTCCCGA
AGGGAGAAAGGCGGACAGGTATCCGGTAAGCGGCAGGGTCGGAACAGGAGAGCGCACGAGGGAGCTTCCA
GGGGGAAACGCCTGGTATCTTTATAGTCCTGTCGGGTTTCGCCACCTCTGACTTGAGCGTCGATTTTTGT
GATGCTCGTCAGGGGGGCGGAGCCTATGGAAAAACGCCAGCAACGCGGCCTTTTTACGGTTCCTGGCCTT
TTGCTGGCCTTTTGCTCACATGT
Features (pLannotate 1.2.2; 30 found; start..end, strand, type, name):
     12..39      +  repeat_region  AAV2 ITR (fragment): inverted terminal repeat of adeno-associated virus serotype 2 inverted
     68..95      +  repeat_region  AAV2 ITR (fragment): inverted terminal repeat of adeno-associated virus serotype 2 inverted
    164..184     +  promoter       tight TRE promoter (fragment): Tet-responsive promoter PTight, consisting of seven tet operator sequences followed by the minimal CMV promoter
    201..221     +  promoter       tight TRE promoter (fragment): Tet-responsive promoter PTight, consisting of seven tet operator sequences followed by the minimal CMV promoter
    238..258     +  promoter       tight TRE promoter (fragment): Tet-responsive promoter PTight, consisting of seven tet operator sequences followed by the minimal CMV promoter
    275..295     +  promoter       tight TRE promoter (fragment): Tet-responsive promoter PTight, consisting of seven tet operator sequences followed by the minimal CMV promoter
    312..332     +  promoter       tight TRE promoter (fragment): Tet-responsive promoter PTight, consisting of seven tet operator sequences followed by the minimal CMV promoter
    349..369     +  promoter       tight TRE promoter (fragment): Tet-responsive promoter PTight, consisting of seven tet operator sequences followed by the minimal CMV promoter
    386..406     +  promoter       tight TRE promoter (fragment): Tet-responsive promoter PTight, consisting of seven tet operator sequences followed by the minimal CMV promoter
    423..443     +  promoter       tight TRE promoter (fragment): Tet-responsive promoter PTight, consisting of seven tet operator sequences followed by the minimal CMV promoter
    451..496     +  promoter       TRE3GV promoter (fragment): 3rd-generation Tet-responsive promoter that can be activated by binding of Tet-On® 3G, optimized for retroviral and lentiviral vectors
    563..580     +  misc_feature   MCS (fragment): pUC18/19 multiple cloning site
    587..620     +  protein_bind   lox2272: Cre-mediated recombination occurs in the 8-bp core sequence (GGATACTT). lox2272 sites are compatible with each other, but incompatible with loxP or loxN sites (Lee and Saito, 1988). Cre recombinase
    621..670     -  intron         β-globin intron (fragment): internally truncated intron from human β-globin
    671..704     +  protein_bind   loxP: Cre-mediated recombination occurs in the 8-bp core sequence (GCATACAT). Cre recombinase
    714..2137    -  CDS            tdTomato (fragment): tandem dimeric (pseudo-monomeric) derivative of DsRed (Shaner et al., 2004) mammalian codon-optimized
   2150..2183    -  protein_bind   lox2272: Cre-mediated recombination occurs in the 8-bp core sequence (GGATACTT). lox2272 sites are compatible with each other, but incompatible with loxP or loxN sites (Lee and Saito, 1988). Cre recombinase
   2184..2233    -  intron         β-globin intron (fragment): internally truncated intron from human β-globin
   2234..2267    -  protein_bind   loxP: Cre-mediated recombination occurs in the 8-bp core sequence (GCATACAT). Cre recombinase
   2268..2292    +  misc_feature   MCS (fragment): pBluescript multiple cloning site
   2292..2880    +  misc_feature   WPRE: woodchuck hepatitis virus posttranscriptional regulatory element
   2912..3388    +  polyA_signal   hGH poly(A) signal: human growth hormone polyadenylation signal
   3428..3568    +  repeat_region  AAV2 ITR: inverted terminal repeat of adeno-associated virus serotype 2 inverted
   3573..3624    -  misc_feature   bom (fragment): basis of mobility region from pBR322
   3643..4098    +  rep_origin     f1 ori (sequence partly withheld): f1 bacteriophage origin of replication; arrow indicates direction of (+) strand synthesis
   4099..4148    -  misc_feature   bom (fragment): basis of mobility region from pBR322
   4250..4285    -  CDS            rop (fragment): Rop protein, which maintains plasmids at low copy number; rop
   4380..4484    +  promoter       AmpR promoter: bla
   4485..5345    +  CDS            AmpR: β-lactamase; bla; confers resistance to ampicillin, carbenicillin, and related antibiotics
   5516..6104    +  rep_origin     ori: high-copy-number ColE1/pMB1/pBR322/pUC origin of replication
