[The description below was written by a language model from this plasmid's Addgene catalogue record and pLannotate feature annotations shown in this document.]
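Description:
pAAV-TRE-DIO-tdTomato is an AAV transfer (genome) plasmid for mammalian expression, built on a pAAV backbone. It carries a recombinant AAV2-ITR-flanked cassette that gives tetracycline-inducible, Cre-dependent expression of the red fluorescent protein tdTomato. In bacteria it is maintained by a high-copy ColE1/pUC-type origin and selected with ampicillin through the bla gene. An f1 phage origin is also present. The depositor notes that the plasmid is prone to recombination even in stable strains. This is consistent with the feature tables, where the right ITR is annotated intact but the left ITR is detected only as short fragments. The record also includes two sequence versions that differ by six nucleotides within the repetitive tandem-dimer tdTomato coding region.

Between the ITRs, a TRE promoter (an array of tet operator repeats followed by a minimal promoter segment) sits upstream of a DIO (double-floxed inverted open reading frame) cassette. The mammalian codon-optimised tdTomato coding sequence lies in the antisense orientation. It is flanked on each side by a lox2272 and a loxP site, with the two pairs in opposing orientation. Cre recombinase inverts the coding sequence into the sense orientation and then excises one site of each incompatible pair, which locks it in place. Transcription additionally requires a tetracycline-controlled transactivator bound to the TRE, so expression depends on both Cre and the transactivator, which must be supplied separately. A WPRE and the human growth hormone polyadenylation signal downstream enhance transcript stability and processing. The cassette is intended for packaging into AAV capsids. The associated work concerns engineered AAVs for noninvasive gene delivery to the central and peripheral nervous systems, where such a genome would allow controlled labelling of Cre-defined cell populations.
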