Addgene plasmid #99116: pAAV-TRE-DIO-tdTomato
Purpose: An AAV genome with tet-inducible, Cre-dependent expression of the fluorescent protein tdTomato
Depositing lab: Viviana Gradinaru. Depositing organization: California Institute of Technology. Publication: Engineered AAVs for efficient noninvasive gene delivery to the central and peripheral nervous systems. Chan KY, Jang MJ, Yoo BB, Greenbaum A, Ravi N, Wu WL, Sanchez-Guardado L, Lois C, Mazmanian SK, Deverman BE, Gradinaru V. Nat Neurosci. 2017 Aug;20(8):1172-1179. doi: 10.1038/nn.4593. Epub 2017 Jun 26. PubMed 28671695.
Backbone
  Vector backbone: pAAV
  Vector type: Mammalian Expression, AAV
Growth in bacteria
  Bacterial resistance: Ampicillin, 100 μg/mL
  Growth temperature: 30°C
  Growth strain: NEB Stable
  Copy number: High Copy
Gene/Insert
  Gene/Insert name: DIO-tdTomato
  Insert size (bp): 3585
  Promoter: TRE
  Cloning method: Restriction Enzyme; 5′ cloning site AscI (not destroyed); 3′ cloning site NheI (not destroyed)
Terms and licenses: Academic/Nonprofit Terms; Industry Terms: Not Available to Industry
Depositor comments: Prone to recombination even in stable cell lines
How to cite: pAAV-TRE-DIO-tdTomato was a gift from Viviana Gradinaru (Addgene plasmid # 99116 ; http://n2t.net/addgene:99116 ; RRID:Addgene_99116)
